Addgene plasmid #32262: TAL020
Depositing lab: Keith Joung. Depositing organization: Massachusetts General Hospital. Publication: Targeted gene disruption in somatic zebrafish cells using engineered TALENs. Sander JD, Cade L, Khayter C, Reyon D, Peterson RT, Joung JK, Yeh JR. Nat Biotechnol. 2011 Aug 5;29(8):697-8. doi: 10.1038/nbt.1934. PubMed 21822241.
Backbone
  Vector backbone: pUC57-ΔBsaI
  Backbone size w/o insert (bp): 2708
  Modifications to backbone: Silent valine mutation (C->G) at position 1794 to destroy alternate BsaI restriction site in pUC57
Growth in bacteria
  Bacterial resistance: Ampicillin, 100 μg/mL
  Growth temperature: 37°C
  Growth strain: XL1 Blue
  Copy number: High Copy
Gene/Insert
  Gene/Insert name: TAL020 (alt names: L (Type III - T/NG); γ / SNG / T)
  Insert size (bp): 119
  Cloning method: Restriction Enzyme; 5′ cloning site BbsI (destroyed during cloning); 3′ cloning site BamHI (not destroyed)
  Sequencing primers: 5′ OK163
Terms and licenses: Academic/Nonprofit Terms; Industry Terms: Not Available to Industry
How to cite: TAL020 was a gift from Keith Joung (Addgene plasmid # 32262 ; http://n2t.net/addgene:32262 ; RRID:Addgene_32262)
