[The description below was written by a language model from this plasmid's Addgene catalogue record and pLannotate feature annotations shown in this document.]
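Description:
TAL020 is a small, high-copy bacterial cloning plasmid that serves as one module in a library of TAL effector repeat units for building engineered TALENs. It is built on pUC57-ΔBsaI, a pUC57 derivative in which a silent C-to-G change in a valine codon removes the backbone's BsaI site. That position falls within the annotated β-lactamase coding region, and removing the site presumably leaves the enzyme free for use in repeat assembly. The plasmid replicates in E. coli from the ColE1/pUC-type origin and is selected with ampicillin through AmpR and its native bla promoter. The annotated sequence of 2,827 nt matches the stated 2,708 bp backbone plus the 119 bp insert.

The insert encodes a single TAL repeat. Its alternative names describe it as a γ-type (Type III) unit carrying the NG repeat-variable diresidue, which specifies recognition of thymine in the DNA target. It was cloned between a BbsI site, destroyed in the process, and a BamHI site that remains intact. The automated annotation does not label the repeat itself. It probably lies in the unannotated gap between the lacZα fragment and the lac operator, where the pUC polylinker would be. The remaining annotations (lac promoter, operator, CAP site, and short lacI, bom and rop fragments) are backbone remnants with no stated role in the construct's purpose.

No eukaryotic promoter, nuclease domain or expression cassette is present, so TAL020 is an archival source of one repeat unit rather than a functional nuclease vector. Such units are joined in a defined order with others from the set to make custom DNA-binding arrays, which the associated work used as TALENs for targeted gene disruption in somatic zebrafish cells.
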