Features (pLannotate 1.2.2; 10 found; start..end, strand, type, name):
    137..236     +  misc_feature   bom (fragment): basis of mobility region from pBR322
    242..399     -  CDS            lacZα (fragment): LacZα fragment of β-galactosidase; lacZ fragment
    630..646     -  protein_bind   lac operator: The lac repressor binds to the lac operator to inhibit transcription in E. coli. This inhibition can be relieved by adding lactose or isopropyl-β-D-thiogalactopyranoside (IPTG). lac repressor encoded by lacI
    654..684     -  promoter       lac promoter: promoter for the E. coli lac operon
    699..720     -  protein_bind   CAP binding site: CAP binding activates transcription in the presence of cAMP. E. coli catabolite activator protein
    733..825     -  CDS            lacI (fragment): lac repressor; lacI; The lac repressor binds to the lac operator to inhibit transcription in E. coli. This inhibition can be relieved by adding lactose or isopropyl-β-D-thiogalactopyranoside (IPTG).
   1008..1596    -  rep_origin     ori: high-copy-number ColE1/pMB1/pBR322/pUC origin of replication
   1767..2627    -  CDS            AmpR: β-lactamase; bla; confers resistance to ampicillin, carbenicillin, and related antibiotics
   2628..2732    -  promoter       AmpR promoter: bla
   2827..35      +  CDS            rop (fragment) (across the origin): Rop protein, which maintains plasmids at low copy number; rop
>Addgene plasmid #32262 | TAL020 | depositor full sequence | sequence record 36574 | TAL020 sequence 2827 bps
TCGCGCGTTTCGGTGATGACGGTGAAAACCTCTGACACATGCAGCTCCCGGAGACGGTCACAGCTTGTCT
GTAAGCGGATGCCGGGAGCAGACAAGCCCGTCAGGGCGCGTCAGCGGGTGTTGGCGGGTGTCGGGGCTGG
CTTAACTATGCGGCATCAGAGCAGATTGTACTGAGAGTGCACCATATGCGGTGTGAAATACCGCACAGAT
GCGTAAGGAGAAAATACCGCATCAGGCGCCATTCGCCATTCAGGCTGCGCAACTGTTGGGAAGGGCGATC
GGTGCGGGCCTCTTCGCTATTACGCCAGCTGGCGAAAGGGGGATGTGCTGCAAGGCGATTAAGTTGGGTA
ACGCCAGGGTTTTCCCAGTCACGACGTTGTAAAACGACGGCCAGTGAATTCGAGCTCGGTACCTCGCGAA
TGCATCTAGAGAAGACAACTGACTCCCGATCAAGTTGTAGCGATTGCGTCCAACGGTGGAGGGAAACAAG
CATTGGAGACTGTCCAACGGCTCCTTCCCGTGTTGTGTCAAGCCCACGGTTTGAAGAGACCGGATCCCGG
GCCCGTCGACTGCAGAGGCCTGCATGCAAGCTTGGCGTAATCATGGTCATAGCTGTTTCCTGTGTGAAAT
TGTTATCCGCTCACAATTCCACACAACATACGAGCCGGAAGCATAAAGTGTAAAGCCTGGGGTGCCTAAT
GAGTGAGCTAACTCACATTAATTGCGTTGCGCTCACTGCCCGCTTTCCAGTCGGGAAACCTGTCGTGCCA
GCTGCATTAATGAATCGGCCAACGCGCGGGGAGAGGCGGTTTGCGTATTGGGCGCTCTTCCGCTTCCTCG
CTCACTGACTCGCTGCGCTCGGTCGTTCGGCTGCGGCGAGCGGTATCAGCTCACTCAAAGGCGGTAATAC
GGTTATCCACAGAATCAGGGGATAACGCAGGAAAGAACATGTGAGCAAAAGGCCAGCAAAAGGCCAGGAA
CCGTAAAAAGGCCGCGTTGCTGGCGTTTTTCCATAGGCTCCGCCCCCCTGACGAGCATCACAAAAATCGA
CGCTCAAGTCAGAGGTGGCGAAACCCGACAGGACTATAAAGATACCAGGCGTTTCCCCCTGGAAGCTCCC
TCGTGCGCTCTCCTGTTCCGACCCTGCCGCTTACCGGATACCTGTCCGCCTTTCTCCCTTCGGGAAGCGT
GGCGCTTTCTCATAGCTCACGCTGTAGGTATCTCAGTTCGGTGTAGGTCGTTCGCTCCAAGCTGGGCTGT
GTGCACGAACCCCCCGTTCAGCCCGACCGCTGCGCCTTATCCGGTAACTATCGTCTTGAGTCCAACCCGG
TAAGACACGACTTATCGCCACTGGCAGCAGCCACTGGTAACAGGATTAGCAGAGCGAGGTATGTAGGCGG
TGCTACAGAGTTCTTGAAGTGGTGGCCTAACTACGGCTACACTAGAAGAACAGTATTTGGTATCTGCGCT
CTGCTGAAGCCAGTTACCTTCGGAAAAAGAGTTGGTAGCTCTTGATCCGGCAAACAAACCACCGCTGGTA
GCGGTGGTTTTTTTGTTTGCAAGCAGCAGATTACGCGCAGAAAAAAAGGATCTCAAGAAGATCCTTTGAT
CTTTTCTACGGGGTCTGACGCTCAGTGGAACGAAAACTCACGTTAAGGGATTTTGGTCATGAGATTATCA
AAAAGGATCTTCACCTAGATCCTTTTAAATTAAAAATGAAGTTTTAAATCAATCTAAAGTATATATGAGT
AAACTTGGTCTGACAGTTACCAATGCTTAATCAGTGAGGCACCTATCTCAGCGATCTGTCTATTTCGTTC
ATCCATAGTTGCCTGACTCCCCGTCGTGTAGATAACTACGATACGGGAGGGCTTACCATCTGGCCCCAGT
GCTGCAATGATACCGCGAGAGCCACGCTCACCGGCTCCAGATTTATCAGCAATAAACCAGCCAGCCGGAA
GGGCCGAGCGCAGAAGTGGTCCTGCAACTTTATCCGCCTCCATCCAGTCTATTAATTGTTGCCGGGAAGC
TAGAGTAAGTAGTTCGCCAGTTAATAGTTTGCGCAACGTTGTTGCCATTGCTACAGGCATCGTGGTGTCA
CGCTCGTCGTTTGGTATGGCTTCATTCAGCTCCGGTTCCCAACGATCAAGGCGAGTTACATGATCCCCCA
TGTTGTGCAAAAAAGCGGTTAGCTCCTTCGGTCCTCCGATCGTTGTCAGAAGTAAGTTGGCCGCAGTGTT
ATCACTCATGGTTATGGCAGCACTGCATAATTCTCTTACTGTCATGCCATCCGTAAGATGCTTTTCTGTG
ACTGGTGAGTACTCAACCAAGTCATTCTGAGAATAGTGTATGCGGCGACCGAGTTGCTCTTGCCCGGCGT
CAATACGGGATAATACCGCGCCACATAGCAGAACTTTAAAAGTGCTCATCATTGGAAAACGTTCTTCGGG
GCGAAAACTCTCAAGGATCTTACCGCTGTTGAGATCCAGTTCGATGTAACCCACTCGTGCACCCAACTGA
TCTTCAGCATCTTTTACTTTCACCAGCGTTTCTGGGTGAGCAAAAACAGGAAGGCAAAATGCCGCAAAAA
AGGGAATAAGGGCGACACGGAAATGTTGAATACTCATACTCTTCCTTTTTCAATATTATTGAAGCATTTA
TCAGGGTTATTGTCTCATGAGCGGATACATATTTGAATGTATTTAGAAAAATAAACAAATAGGGGTTCCG
CGCACATTTCCCCGAAAAGTGCCACCTGACGTCTAAGAAACCATTATTATCATGACATTAACCTATAAAA
ATAGGCGTATCACGAGGCCCTTTCGTC
