>Addgene plasmid #32262 | TAL020 | addgene partial sequence | sequence record 37782 | LacZ-F2 5'-cctcttcgctattacgccag-3'
GCGATTGCGTCCAACGGTGGAGGGAAACAAGCATTGGAGACTGTCCAACGGCTCCTTCCCGTGTTGTGTC
AAGCCCACGGTTTGAAGAGACCGGATCCCGGGCCCGTCGACTGCAGAGGCCTGCATGCAAGCTTGGCGTA
ATCATGGTCATAGCTGTTTCCTGTGTGAAATTGTTATCCGCTCACAATTCCACACAACATACGAGCCGGA
AGCATAAAGTGTAAAGCCTGGGGTGCCTAATGAGTGAGCTAACTCACATTAATTGCGTTGCGCTCACTGC
CCGCTTTCCAGTCGGGAAACCTGTCGTGCCAGCTGCATTAATGAATCGGCCAACGCGCGGGGAGAGGCGG
TTTGCGTATTGGGCGCTCTTCCGCTTCCTCGCTCACTGACTCGCTGCGCTCGGTCGTTCGGCTGCGGCGA
GCGGTATCAGCTCACTCAAAGGCGGTAATACGGTTATCCACAGAATCAGGGGATAACGCAGGAAAGAACA
TGTGAGCAAAAGGCCAGCAAAAGGCCAGGAACCGTAAAAAGGCCGCGTTGCTGGCGTTTTTCCATAGGCT
CCGCCCCCCTGACGAGCATCACAAAAATCGACGCTCAAG
