>Addgene plasmid #32262 | TAL020 | addgene partial sequence | sequence record 38908 | M13rev
GCAGGCCTCTGCAGTCGACGGGCCCGGGATCCGGTCTCTTCAAACCGTGGGCTTGACACAACACGGGAAG
GAGCCGTTGGACAGTCTCCAATGCTTGTTTCCCTCCACCGTTGGACGCAATCGCTACAACTTGATCGGGA
GTCAGTTGTCTTCTCTAGATGCATTCGCGAGGTACCGAGCTCGAATTCACTGGCCGTCGTTTTACAACGT
CGTGACTGGGAAAACCCTGGCGTTACCCAACTTAATCGCCTTGCAGCACATCCCCCTTTCGCCAGCTGGC
GTAATAGCGAAGAGGCCCGCACCGATCGCCCTTCCCAACAGTTGCGCAGCCTGAATGGCGAATGGCGCCT
GATGCGGTATTTTCTCCTTACGCATCTGTGCGGTATTTCACACCGCATATGGTGCACTCTCAGTACAATC
TGCTCTGATGCCGCATAGTTAAGCCAGCCCCGACACCCGCCAACACCCGCTGACGCGCCCTGACGGGCTT
GTCTGCTCCCGGCATCCGCTTACAGACAAGCTGTGACCGTCTCCGGGAGCTGCATGTGTCAGAGGTTTTC
ACCGTCATCACCGAAACGCGCGAGACGAAAGGGCCTCGTGATACGCCTATTTTTATAGGTTAATGTCATG
ATAATAATGGTTTCTTAGACGTCAGGTGGCACTTTTCGGGGAAATGTGCGCGGAACCCCTATTTGTTTAT
TTTTCTAAATACATTCAAATATGTATCCGCTCATGAGACAATAACCCTGATAAATGCTTCAATAATATTG
AAAAAGGAAGAGTATGAGTATTCAACATTTCCGTGTCGCCCTTATTCCCTTTTTTGCGGCATTTTGCCTT
CCTGTTTTTGCTCACCCAGAAACGCTGGTGAAAGTAAAAGATGCTGAA
